Addgene plasmid #223418: pYPQAT46
Purpose: T-DNA vector for Mb2Cas12a-RVRR based mutagenesis for monocot plants; more relaxed PAM requirements; Mb2Cas12a-RVRR and the crRNA were driven by separate ZmUbi1; BASTA for plants selection.
Depositing lab: Yiping Qi. Depositing organization: University of Maryland, College Park. Publication: A comprehensive all-in-one CRISPR toolbox for large-scale screens in plants. Cheng Y, Li G, Qi A, Mandlik R, Pan C, Wang D, Ge S, Qi Y. Plant Cell. 2025 Apr 9:koaf081. doi: 10.1093/plcell/koaf081. PubMed 40202185.
Backbone
  Vector backbone: pYPQ284-RVRR
  Vector type: Plant Expression, CRISPR
  Selectable markers: Basta
Growth in bacteria
  Bacterial resistance: Kanamycin, 50 μg/mL
  Growth temperature: 37°C
  Growth strain: DH5alpha
  Copy number: High Copy
Gene/Insert
  Gene/Insert name: ZmUbi-Mb2Cas12a-RVRR-ZmUbi-crRNA scaffold
  Tag / fusion protein: NLS
Terms and licenses: Academic/Nonprofit Terms; Industry Terms: Not Available to Industry
How to cite: pYPQAT46 was a gift from Yiping Qi (Addgene plasmid # 223418 ; http://n2t.net/addgene:223418 ; RRID:Addgene_223418)
