[The description below was written by a language model from this plasmid's Addgene catalogue record and pLannotate feature annotations shown in this document.]
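Description:
pYPQAT46 is a 17.3 kb binary T-DNA vector for Agrobacterium-mediated delivery of a CRISPR-Cas12a genome-editing system into monocot plants. It is listed as derived from pYPQ284-RVRR. The region outside the T-DNA borders carries a kanamycin resistance gene, a high-copy ColE1/pUC-type origin with the pBR322 bom site for propagation in E. coli, and the pVS1 oriV, RepA and StaA functions that allow stable replication in Agrobacterium.

Between the nopaline-type right and left border repeats are three plant expression units. The first is a maize ubiquitin (ZmUbi1) promoter followed by an attB1 site, a roughly 3.9 kb stretch that the feature table leaves unannotated, and a NOS terminator. According to the catalogue entry, this unit expresses NLS-tagged Mb2Cas12a-RVRR, a variant with relaxed PAM requirements, which would account for the unannotated region. After an attB5 site, a second ZmUbi promoter drives the crRNA cassette. It begins with a hammerhead ribozyme fragment, consistent with ribozyme processing of a Pol II transcript into a defined crRNA. Downstream of this lies a lacZα segment with lac promoter and operator, T7 and T3 promoters and MCS remnants, bounded by attB2. This is probably a replaceable placeholder for spacer cloning with blue/white screening, though the record does not say so. The attB1, attB5 and attB2 sites indicate assembly by multisite Gateway recombination. The third unit is an enhanced CaMV 35S promoter driving bar with a CaMV poly(A) signal, which confers Basta (phosphinothricin) resistance for selecting transformed plants.

The vector is intended for targeted mutagenesis in monocots and belongs to an all-in-one CRISPR toolbox designed for large-scale plant screens.
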