Features (pLannotate 1.2.2; 34 found; start..end, strand, type, name):
    283..307     -  misc_feature   RB T-DNA repeat: right border repeat from nopaline C58 T-DNA
    373..527     -  CDS            lacZα (fragment): LacZα fragment of β-galactosidase; lacZ fragment
    542..2539    +  promoter       Ubi promoter: maize polyubiquitin gene promoter
   2582..2606    +  protein_bind   attB1: mutant version of attB; recombination site for the Gateway® BP reaction BP Clonase™
   6504..6756    +  terminator     NOS terminator: nopaline synthase terminator and poly(A) signal
   6801..6821    +  protein_bind   attB5: mutant version of attB; core recombination site for the Gateway® BP reaction BP Clonase™
   6842..8804    +  promoter       Ubi promoter: maize polyubiquitin gene promoter
   8817..8840    +  misc_RNA       sTRSV HHRz (fragment): hammerhead ribozyme from the tobacco ringspot virus satellite RNA (Khvorova et al., 2003)
   8881..8899    -  rep_origin     f1 ori (fragment): f1 bacteriophage origin of replication; arrow indicates direction of (+) strand synthesis
   8904..9059    -  CDS            lacZα (fragment): LacZα fragment of β-galactosidase; lacZ fragment
   9067..9085    +  promoter       T7 promoter: promoter for bacteriophage T7 RNA polymerase
   9094..9117    -  misc_feature   MCS (fragment): pBluescript multiple cloning site
   9133..9151    -  promoter       T3 promoter: promoter for bacteriophage T3 RNA polymerase
   9194..9216    -  protein_bind   lac operator (fragment): The lac repressor binds to the lac operator to inhibit transcription in E. coli. This inhibition can be relieved by adding lactose or isopropyl-β-D-thiogalactopyranoside (IPTG). lac repressor encoded by lacI
   9220..9250    -  promoter       lac promoter: promoter for the E. coli lac operon
   9265..9286    -  protein_bind   CAP binding site: CAP binding activates transcription in the presence of cAMP. E. coli catabolite activator protein
   9415..9439    -  protein_bind   attB2: mutant version of attB; recombination site for the Gateway® BP reaction BP Clonase™
   9457..9492    -  misc_feature   MCS (fragment): pBluescript multiple cloning site
   9529..9551    -  protein_bind   lac operator (fragment): The lac repressor binds to the lac operator to inhibit transcription in E. coli. This inhibition can be relieved by adding lactose or isopropyl-β-D-thiogalactopyranoside (IPTG). lac repressor encoded by lacI
   9555..9585    -  promoter       lac promoter: promoter for the E. coli lac operon
   9600..9621    -  protein_bind   CAP binding site: CAP binding activates transcription in the presence of cAMP. E. coli catabolite activator protein
   9634..9722    -  CDS            lacI (fragment): lac repressor; lacI; The lac repressor binds to the lac operator to inhibit transcription in E. coli. This inhibition can be relieved by adding lactose or isopropyl-β-D-thiogalactopyranoside (IPTG).
   9812..10488   +  promoter       CaMV 35S promoter (enhanced): cauliflower mosaic virus 35S promoter with a duplicated enhancer region
  10533..11081   +  CDS            bar: PAT_STRHY - Experimental evidence at protein level: Swiss-Prot protein existence level 1. Inactivates phosphinothricin (PPT) by transfer of an acetyl group from acetyl CoA. Can also acetylate demethylphosphinothricin but not PTT or glutamate. This enzyme is an effector of phosphinothricin tripeptide (PTT or bialaphos) resistance. From Streptomyces hygroscopicus. Introduced by genetic manipulation and expressed in glufosinate-tolerant maize by Dekalb Genetics.
  11091..11265   +  polyA_signal   CaMV poly(A) signal: cauliflower mosaic virus polyadenylation signal
  11343..11367   -  misc_feature   LB T-DNA repeat: left border repeat from nopaline C58 T-DNA
  11792..12586   +  CDS            KanR: aminoglycoside phosphotransferase; aphA-3; confers resistance to kanamycin
  12673..13261   +  rep_origin     ori: high-copy-number ColE1/pMB1/pBR322/pUC origin of replication
  13447..13587   -  misc_feature   bom: basis of mobility region from pBR322
  13689..13728   -  CDS            rop (fragment): Rop protein, which maintains plasmids at low copy number; rop
  13931..14125   -  rep_origin     pVS1 oriV: origin of replication for the Pseudomonas plasmid pVS1 (Heeb et al., 2000)
  14191..15264   -  CDS            pVS1 RepA: replication protein from the Pseudomonas plasmid pVS1 (Heeb et al., 2000)
  15693..16322   -  CDS            pVS1 StaA: stability protein from the Pseudomonas plasmid pVS1 (Heeb et al., 2000)
  16882..17283   -  CDS            Y4CG_SINFN (fragment): Protein inferred from homology: Swiss-Prot protein existence level 3. From Sinorhizobium fredii (strain NBRC 101917 / NGR234).
>Addgene plasmid #223418 | pYPQAT46 | addgene full sequence | sequence record 454166 | Addgene NGS Result
CTACTTTATGCGACTAAAACACGCGACAAGAAAACGCCAGGAAAAGGGCAGGGCGGCAGCCTGTCGCGTA
ACTTAGGACTTGTGCGACATGTCGTTTTCAGAAGACGGCTGCACTGAACGTCAGAAGCCGACTGCACTAT
AGCAGCGGAGGGGTTGGATCAAAGTACTTTGATCCCGAGGGGAACCCTGTGGTTGGCATGCACATACAAA
TGGACGAACGGATAAACCTTTTCACGCCCTTTTAAATATCCGATTATTCTAATAAACGCTCTTTTCTCTT
AGGTTTACCCGCCAATATATCCTGTCAAACACTGATAGTTTAAACTGAAGGCGGGAAACGACAATCTGAT
CCAAGCTCAAGCTGCTCTAGCATTCGCCATTCAGGCTGCGCAACTGTTGGGAAGGGCGATCGGTGCGGGC
CTCTTCGCTATTACGCCAGCTGGCGAAAGGGGGATGTGCTGCAAGGCGATTAAGTTGGGTAACGCCAGGG
TTTTCCCAGTCACGACGTTGTAAAACGACGGCCAGTGCCAAGCTTGCATGCCTGCAGTGCAGCGTGACCC
GGTCGTGCCCCTCTCTAGAGATAATGAGCATTGCATGTCTAAGTTATAAAAAATTACCACATATTTTTTT
TGTCACACTTGTTTGAAGTGCAGTTTATCTATCTTTATACATATATTTAAACTTTACTCTACGAATAATA
TAATCTATAGTACTACAATAATATCAGTGTTTTAGAGAATCATATAAATGAACAGTTAGACATGGTCTAA
AGGACAATTGAGTATTTTGACAACAGGACTCTACAGTTTTATCTTTTTAGTGTGCATGTGTTCTCCTTTT
TTTTTGCAAATAGCTTCACCTATATAATACTTCATCCATTTTATTAGTACATCCATTTAGGGTTTAGGGT
TAATGGTTTTTATAGACTAATTTTTTTAGTACATCTATTTTATTCTATTTTAGCCTCTAAATTAAGAAAA
CTAAAACTCTATTTTAGTTTTTTTATTTAATAATTTAGATATAAAATAGAATAAAATAAAGTGACTAAAA
ATTAAACAAATACCCTTTAAGAAATTAAAAAAACTAAGGAAACATTTTTCTTGTTTCGAGTAGATAATGC
CAGCCTGTTAAACGCCGTCGACGAGTCTAACGGACACCAACCAGCGAACCAGCAGCGTCGCGTCGGGCCA
AGCGAAGCAGACGGCACGGCATCTCTGTCGCTGCCTCTGGACCCCTCTCGAGAGTTCCGCTCCACCGTTG
GACTTGCTCCGCTGTCGGCATCCAGAAATTGCGTGGCGGAGCGGCAGACGTGAGCCGGCACGGCAGGCGG
CCTCCTCCTCCTCTCACGGCACCGGCAGCTACGGGGGATTCCTTTCCCACCGCTCCTTCGCTTTCCCTTC
CYCSCCCGCCGTAATAAATAGACACCCCCTCCACACCCTCTTTCCCCAACCYCGTGTTGTTCGGAGCGCA
CACACACACAACCAGATCTCCCCCAAATCCMCCCSTCGGCMCCYCCGCTTCAAGGTACGCCGCTCGTCCC
CCCCCCCCCCCCCCTCTCTACCTTCTCTAGATCGGCGTTCCGGTCCATGGTTAGGGCCCGGTAGTTCTAC
TTCTGTTCATGTTTGTGTTAGATCCGTGTTTGTGTTAGATCCGTGCTGCTAGCGTTCGTACACGGATGCG
ACCTGTACGTCAGACACGTTCTGATTGCTAACTTGCCAGTGTTTCTCTTTGGGGAATCCTGGGATGGCTC
TAGCCGTTCCGCAGACGGGATCGATTTCATGATTTTTTTTGTTTCGTTGCATAGGGTTTGGTTTGCCCTT
TTCCTTTATTTCAATATATGCCGTGCACTTGTTTGTCGGGTCATCTTTTCATGCTTTTTTTTGTCTTGGT
TGTGATGATGTGGTCTGGTTGGGCGGTCGTTCTAGATCGGAGTAGAATTAATTCTGTTTCAAACTACCTG
GTGGATTTATTAATTTTGGATCTGTATGTGTGTGCCATACATATTCATAGTTACGAATTGAAGATGATGG
ATGGAAATATCGATCTAGGATAGGTATACATGTTGATGCGGGTTTTACTGATGCATATACAGAGATGCTT
TTTGTTCGCTTGGTTGTGATGATGTGGTGTGGTTGGGCGGTCGTTCATTCGTTCTAGATCGGAGTAGAAT
ACTGTTTCAAACTACCTGGTGTATTTATTAATTTTGGAACTGTATGTGTGTGTCATACATCTTCATAGTT
ACGAGTTTAAGATGGATGGAAATATCGATCTAGGATAGGTATACATGTTGATGTGGGTTTTACTGATGCA
TATACATGATGGCATATGCAGCATCTATTCATATGCTCTAACCTTGAGTACCTATCTATTATAATAAACA
AGTATGTTTTATAATTATTTTGATCTTGATATACTTGGATGATGGCATATGCAGCAGCTATATGTGGATT
TTTTTAGCCCTGCCTTCATACGCTATTTATTTGCTTGGTACTGTTTCTTTTGTCGATGCTCACCCTGTTG
TTTGGTGTTACTTCTGCAGGTCGACTCTAGAGGATCCCCTCGAGGCGCGCCAAGCTATCAAACAAGTTTG
TACAAAAAAGCAGGCTCCGAATTCGCCCTTCACCATGGCTCCTAAGAAGAAGCGGAAGGTTGGTATTCAC
GGGGTGCCTGCGGCTCTGTTTCAAGATTTTACACATCTGTACCCGCTGAGTAAAACAGTGCGGTTCGAGC
TGAAACCCATAGGAAGGACCCTCGAGCACATCCACGCGAAGAATTTTCTGAGCCAGGATGAAACTATGGC
TGATATGTATCAAAAAGTTAAGGTCATTTTGGACGACTATCATCGCGATTTTATTGCCGACATGATGGGA
GAGGTGAAACTCACGAAGCTTGCTGAATTTTACGACGTCTATCTGAAGTTCAGGAAAAATCCTAAGGACG
ATGGGCTGCAAAAACAGCTTAAAGACCTTCAAGCTGTCCTTCGGAAGGAATCGGTGAAGCCTATAGGGTC
AGGTGGGAAGTACAAAACAGGCTACGATAGACTCTTTGGGGCAAAACTCTTCAAAGATGGAAAAGAGTTG
GGTGACCTCGCAAAATTCGTTATAGCCCAAGAAGGTGAGTCTTCTCCGAAGCTGGCTCATCTTGCTCATT
TTGAGAAGTTCAGCACGTATTTTACTGGATTTCACGATAATCGGAAGAATATGTACTCGGATGAAGACAA
GCATACTGCAATAGCGTACAGGCTCATCCATGAGAATTTGCCGAGATTCATCGACAATCTGCAAATCTTG
ACAACAATCAAACAAAAGCATAGCGCCCTCTATGATCAGATAATCAACGAGCTCACGGCCTCCGGGCTCG
ACGTCTCCTTGGCTTCTCATCTTGACGGGTATCACAAGCTCCTTACACAAGAGGGGATCACGGCATACAA
CAGGATCATAGGAGAGGTGAATGGATATACAAATAAGCATAACCAGATATGCCACAAGAGCGAGCGCATA
GCGAAACTTAGACCCTTGCACAAGCAAATCCTTTCTGACGGAATGGGAGTGTCATTCCTTCCGTCTAAGT
TCGCGGATGATAGTGAGATGTGCCAAGCGGTCAACGAATTTTATCGCCATTATACTGACGTGTTCGCAAA
GGTGCAAAGTCTCTTTGACGGATTTGATGATCACCAGAAAGACGGGATCTATGTTGAACACAAAAACCTT
AATGAACTGAGCAAACAGGCGTTCGGCGACTTTGCTTTGCTGGGGAGGGTCCTTGATGGATACTACGTGG
ACGTTGTCAATCCGGAGTTCAATGAGCGGTTCGCAAAGGCCAAGACTGACAATGCGAAAGCCAAGCTTAC
AAAAGAAAAGGACAAATTCATTAAAGGAGTCCACTCACTGGCTTCCCTCGAACAAGCAATAGAACACCAT
ACAGCTAGACACGACGATGAGAGTGTTCAAGCCGGAAAACTTGGCCAGTACTTCAAACACGGTTTGGCGG
GGGTTGACAACCCGATTCAGAAAATTCACAATAACCATTCGACGATTAAAGGGTTTCTGGAAAGGGAAAG
GCCTGCTGGGGAACGGGCGCTCCCGAAGATCAAGTCAGGAAAAAACCCAGAAATGACACAGCTCAGGCAG
CTGAAGGAACTTTTGGACAACGCATTGAATGTGGCGCACTTCGCTAAGCTGCTGACAACTAAAACAACCT
TGGACAACCAGGATGGAAATTTTTACGGGGAGTTTGGGGTGCTTTACGACGAGCTGGCTAAAATTCCAAC
TCTCTACAATAAGGTTAGAGATTATCTCTCTCAAAAGCCCTTTTCTACCGAAAAGTATAAGCTCAACTTC
GGCAATCCGACCCTTCTCCGCGGGTGGGACCTGAACGTGGAGAAAGATCGCTTTGGGGTTATACTTCAGA
AGGATGGATGCTATTACTTGGCGCTTCTTGATAAGGCTCATAAAAAAGTTTTCGACAACGCCCCTAACAC
TGGTAAGAACGTCTACCAAAAGATGGTCTACAAACTGTTGCCCGGCCCCAACAAAATGCTTCCTAGGGTG
TTTTTCGCAAAATCGAATCTCGACTATTATAATCCATCTGCCGAGCTCCTTGACAAATATGCTAAGGGGA
CCCATAAAAAGGGTGATAATTTCAACCTGAAGGACTGCCACGCGCTTATCGACTTTTTCAAAGCCGGGAT
AAATAAGCATCCGGAGTGGCAACATTTTGGTTTTAAATTTTCGCCAACGTCGTCCTATCGCGACCTTTCC
GATTTCTATAGGGAAGTTGAACCTCAGGGGTACCAGGTCAAATTTGTTGACATTAATGCGGACTACATTG
ATGAATTGGTGGAGCAAGGGAAGCTCTACCTCTTTCAAATATATAACAAAGATTTCTCGCCAAAAGCGCA
TGGTAAACCGAATCTTCATACCTTGTACTTTAAAGCACTTTTTTCAGAAGATAACTTGGCGGACCCGATC
TACAAGCTGAATGGGGAAGCTCAGATCTTCTACAGGAAAGCTTCGTTGGACATGAACGAGACTACCATAC
ATCGCGCGGGAGAGGTGCTTGAGAACAAAAATCCCGACAACCCGAAAAAGCGGCAATTCGTTTACGACAT
CATCAAAGACAAACGGTACACGCAGGACAAATTTATGCTCCACGTCCCCATTACCATGAATTTTGGAGTC
CAAGGCATGACCATTAAGGAATTCAACAAAAAGGTCAACCAAAGTATTCAGCAATACGATGAAGTCAATG
TCATAGGCATAGATCGGGGAGAAAGGCATCTGTTGTATCTTACCGTGATTAACTCTAAGGGTGAAATACT
GGAGCAACGGTCACTTAACGATATAACCACGGCGTCCGCGAACGGTACACAAGTGACCACTCCCTACCAC
AAAATATTGGATAAAAGGGAGATAGAACGCTTGAATGCCCGCGTTGGCTGGGGTGAGATTGAGACGATCA
AAGAGCTTAAATCGGGATATTTGTCTCACGTCGTTCATCAAATTAACCAACTCATGCTTAAGTACAATGC
AATCGTTGTGCTCGAGGACCTGAACTTTGGTTTCAAAAGAGGGAGGTTCAAGGTGGAAAAACAAATTTAC
CAGAACTTTGAAAACGCGCTTATCAAGAAATTGAATCACCTTGTTTTGAAAGATAAGGCAGATGACGAAA
TCGGGTCGTATAAAAATGCACTCCAGTTGACAAATAATTTCACGGATTTGAAGTCGATCGGCAAGCAAAC
AGGGTTCCTCTTTTATGTGCCAGCGTGGAATACATCAAAAATTGATCCGGAGACGGGATTTGTCGACTTG
CTGAAGCCTAGGTATGAGAACATTGCCCAATCTCAGGCCTTTTTCGGCAAATTCGATAAAATATGCTACA
ACACAGACAAAGGTTATTTTGAATTTCACATTGATTACGCCAAATTTACAGATAAGGCGAAAAACAGCAG
ACAGAAATGGGCTATCTGTTCTCATGGGGACAAACGCTATGTCTACGATAAGACGGCTAATCAAAATAAA
GGCGCCGCAAAAGGTATTAATGTGAATGATGAGCTGAAAAGCTTGTTTGCCCGCTACCATATCAATGATA
AACAACCAAACTTGGTGATGGACATATGCCAGAACAATGACAAAGAATTCCACAAGTCACTCATGTGCCT
GCTTAAAACCCTTTTGGCGCTGCGGTATAGCAATGCATCTAGCGATGAAGACTTTATTTTGAGTCCCGTG
GCCAACGACGAGGGCGTGTTTTTTAATTCAGCCTTGGCGGACGATACGCAGCCCCAGAATGCGGACGCAA
ACGGCGCGTACCACATTGCACTGAAGGGACTGTGGCTTCTGAACGAGCTGAAAAATAGCGACGACCTGAA
TAAAGTCAAGTTGGCCATTGACAATCAAACCTGGTTGAATTTCGCTCAAAATAGAAAGCGTCCTGCTGCC
ACCAAAAAGGCCGGACAGGCTAAGAAAAAGAAGTGAGACGACTAGTGGCGGCCGCCGACGTCCGATCGTT
CAAACATTTGGCAATAAAGTTTCTTAAGATTGAATCCTGTTGCCGGTCTTGCGATGATTATCATATAATT
TCTGTTGAATTACGTTAAGCATGTAATAATTAACATGTAATGCATGACGTTATTTATGAGATGGGTTTTT
ATGATTAGAGTCCCGCAATTATACATTTAATACGCGATAGAAAACAAAATATAGCGCGCAAACTAGGATA
AATTATCGCGCGCGGTGTCATCTATGTTACTAGATCGGGAATTGATCCCCCCTCGACAGCTTCCGGAAAG
GGCGAATTCGCAACTTTGTATACAAAAGTTGCCCCATGGCGTTCCCTCTAGAGAGATAATGAGCATTGCA
TGTCTAAGTTATAAAAAATTACCACATATTTTTTTTGTCACACTTGTTTGAAGTGCAGTTTATCTATCTT
TATACATATATTTAAACTTTACTCTACGAATAATATAATCTATAGTACTACAATAATATCAGTGTTTTAG
AGAATCATATAAATGAACAGTTAGACATGGTCTAAAGGACAATTGAGTATTTTGACAACAGGACTCTACA
GTTTTATCTTTTTAGTGTGCATGTGTTCTCCTTTTTTTTTGCAAATAGCTTCACCTATATAATACTTCAT
CCATTTTATTAGTACATCCATTTAGGGTTTAGGGTTAATGGTTTTTATAGACTAATTTTTTTAGTACATC
TATTTTATTCTATTTTAGCCTCTAAATTAAGAAAACTAAAACTCTATTTTAGTTTTTTTATTTAATAATT
TAGATATAAAATAGAATAAAATAAAGTGACTAAAAATTAAACAAATACCCTTTAAGAAATTAAAAAAACT
AAGGAAACATTTTTCTTGTTTCGAGTAGATAATGCCAGCCTGTTAAACGCCGTCGACGAGTCTAACGGAC
ACCAACCAGCGAACCAGCAGCGTCGCGTCGGGCCAAGCGAAGCAGACGGCACGGCATCTCTGTCGCTGCC
TCTGGACCCCTCTCGAGAGTTCCGCTCCACCGTTGGACTTGCTCCGCTGTCGGCATCCAGAAATTGCGTG
GCGGAGCGGCAGACGTGAGCCGGCACGGCAGGCGGCCTCCTCCTCCTCTCACGGCACCGGCAGCTACGGG
GGATTCCTTTCCCMCCGCTCCTTCGCTTTCCCTTCCYCGCCCGCCGTAATAAATAGACACCCCCTCCACA
CCCTCTTTCCCCAACCTCGTGTTGTTCGGAGCGCACACACACACAACCAGATCTCCCCCAAATCCACCCG
TCGGCACCTCCGCTTCAAGGTACGCCGCTCGTCCTCCCCCCCCCCCCCCYCTCTACCTTCTCTAGATCGG
CGTTCCGGTCCATGGTTAGGGCCCGGTAGTTCTACTTCTGTTCATGTTTGTGTTAGATCCGTGTTTGTGT
TAGATCCGTGCTGCTAGCGTTCGTACACGGATGCGACCTGTACGTCAGACACGTTCTGATTGCTAACTTG
CCAGTGTTTCTCTTTGGGGAATCCTGGGATGGCTCTAGCCGTTCCGCAGACGGGATCGATTTCATGATTT
TTTTTGTTTCGTTGCATAGGGTTTGGTTTGCCCTTTTCCTTTATTTCAATATATGCCGTGCACTTGTTTG
TCGGGTCATCTTTTCATGCTTTTTTTTGTCTTGGTTGTGATGATGTGGTCTGGTTGGGCGGTCGTTCTAG
ATCGGAGTAGAATTAATTCTGTTTCAAACTACCTGGTGGATTTATTAATTTTGGATCTGTATGTGTGTGC
CATACATATTCATAGTTACGAATTGAAGATGATGGATGGAAATATCGATCTAGGATAGGTATACATGTTG
ATGCGGGTTTTACTGATGCATATACAGAGATGCTTTTTGTTCGCTTGGTTGTGATGATGTGGTGTGGTTG
GGCGGTCGTTCATTCGTTCTAGATCGGAGTAGAATACTGTTTCAAACTACCTGGTGTATTTATTAATTTT
GGAACTGTATGTGTGTGTCATACATCTTCATAGTTACGAGTTTAAGATGGATGGAAATATCGATCTAGGA
TAGGTATACATGTTGATGTGGGTTTTACTGATGCATATACATGATGGCATATGCAGCATCTATTCATATG
CTCTAACCTTGAGTACCTATCTATTATAATAAACAAGTATGTTTTATAATTATTTTGATCTTGATATACT
TGGATGATGGCATATGCAGCAGCTATATGTGGATTTTTTTAGCCCTGCCTTCATACGCTATTTATTTGCT
TGGTACTGTTTCTTTTGTCGATGCTCACCCTGTTGTTTGGTGTTACTTCTGCAGGGATCCAAATTACTGA
TGAGTCCGTGAGGACGAAACGAGTAAGCTCGTCTAATTTCTACTGTTGTAGATGAGACCGGCGCCGCTAC
AGGGCGCGTCCCATTCGCCATTCAGGCTGCGCAACTGTTGGGAAGGGCGATCGGTGCGGGCCTCTTCGCT
ATTACGCCAGCTGGCGAAAGGGGGATGTGCTGCAAGGCGATTAAGTTGGGTAACGCCAGGGTTTTCCCAG
TCACGACGTTGTAAAACGACGGCCAGTGAGCGCGCGTAATACGACTCACTATAGGGCGAATTGGGTACCG
GGCCCCCCCTCGAGGTCCTCCAGCTTTTGTTCCCTTTAGTGAGGGTTAATTGCGCGCTTGGCGTAATCAT
GGTCATAGCTGTTTCCTGTGTGAAATTGTTATCCGCTCACAATTCCACACAACATACGAGCCGGAAGCAT
AAAGTGTAAAGCCTGGGGTGCCTAATGAGTGAGCTAACTCACATTAATTGCGTTGCGCTCACTGCCCGCT
TTCCACCGGTGGTCTCTGGCCGGCATGGTCCCAGCCTCCTCGCTGGCGCCGGCTGGGCAACATGCTTCGG
CATGGCGAATGGGACGGTACCCGGCCGGAATTCGACCCAGCTTTCTTGTACAAAGTGGTTCGATAATTCT
TAATTAACTAGTTCTAGAGCGGCCGCCACCGCGGTGGAGCTCGAATTCGTAATCATGTCATAGCTGTTTC
CTGTGTGAAATTGTTATCCGCTCACAATTCCACACAACATACGAGCCGGAAGCATAAAGTGTAAAGCCTG
GGGTGCCTAATGAGTGAGCTAACTCACATTAATTGCGTTGCGCTCACTGCCCGCTTTCCAGTCGGGAAAC
CTGTCGTGCCAGCTGCATTAATGAATCGGCCAACGCGCGGGGAGAGGCGGTTTGCGTATTGGCTAGAGCA
GCTTGCCAACATGGTGGAGCACGACACTCTCGTCTACTCCAAGAATATCAAAGATACAGTCTCAGAAGAC
CAAAGGGCTATTGAGACTTTTCAACAAAGGGTAATATCGGGAAACCTCCTCGGATTCCATTGCCCAGCTA
TCTGTCACTTCATCAAAAGGACAGTAGAAAAGGAAGGTGGCACCTACAAATGCCATCATTGCGATAAAGG
AAAGGCTATCGTTCAAGATGCCTCTGCCGACAGTGGTCCCAAAGATGGACCCCCACCCACGAGGAGCATC
GTGGAAAAAGAAGACGTTCCAACCACGTCTTCAAAGCAAGTGGATTGATGTGAACATGGTGGAGCACGAC
ACTCTCGTCTACTCCAAGAATATCAAAGATACAGTCTCAGAAGACCAAAGGGCTATTGAGACTTTTCAAC
AAAGGGTAATATCGGGAAACCTCCTCGGATTCCATTGCCCAGCTATCTGTCACTTCATCAAAAGGACAGT
AGAAAAGGAAGGTGGCACCTACAAATGCCATCATTGCGATAAAGGAAAGGCTATCGTTCAAGATGCCTCT
GCCGACAGTGGTCCCAAAGATGGACCCCCACCCACGAGGAGCATCGTGGAAAAAGAAGACGTTCCAACCA
CGTCTTCAAAGCAAGTGGATTGATGTGATATCTCCACTGACGTAAGGGATGACGCACAATCCCACTATCC
TTCGCAAGACCCTTCCTCTATATAAGGAAGTTCATTTCATTTGGAGAGGACACGCTGAAATCACCAGTCT
CTCTCTACAAATCTATCTCTCTCGAGTCTACCATGAGCCCAGAACGACGCCCGGCCGACATCCGCCGTGC
CACCGAGGCGGACATGCCGGCGGTCTGCACCATCGTCAACCACTACATCGAGACAAGCACGGTCAACTTC
CGTACCGAGCCGCAGGAACCGCAGGAGTGGACGGACGACCTCGTCCGTCTGCGGGAGCGCTATCCCTGGC
TCGTCGCCGAGGTGGACGGCGAGGTCGCCGGCATCGCCTACGCGGGCCCCTGGAAGGCACGCAACGCCTA
CGACTGGACGGCCGAGTCGACCGTGTACGTCTCCCCCCGCCACCAGCGGACGGGACTGGGCTCCACGCTC
TACACCCACCTGCTGAAGTCCCTGGAGGCACAGGGCTTCAAGAGCGTGGTCGCTGTCATCGGGCTGCCCA
ACGACCCGAGCGTGCGCATGCACGAGGCGCTCGGATATGCCCCCCGCGGCATGCTGCGGGCGGCCGGCTT
CAAGCACGGGAACTGGCATGACGTGGGTTTCTGGCAGCTGGACTTCAGCCTGCCGGTACCGCCCCGTCCG
GTCCTGCCCGTCACCGAGATTTGACTCGAGTTTCTCCATAATAATGTGTGAGTAGTTCCCAGATAAGGGA
ATTAGGGTTCCTATAGGGTTTCGCTCATGTGTTGAGCATATAAGAAACCCTTAGTATGTATTTGTATTTG
TAAAATACTTCTATCAATAAAATTTCTAATTCCTAAAACCAAAATCCAGTACTAAAATCCAGATCCCCCG
AATTAATTCGGCGTTAATTCAGTACATTAAAAACGTCCGCAATGTGTTATTAAGTTGTCTAAGCGTCAAT
TTGTTTACACCACAATATATCCTGCCACCAGCCAGCCAACAGCTCCCCGACCGGCAGCTCGGCACAAAAT
CACCACTCGATACAGGCAGCCCATCAGTCCGGGACGGCGTCAGCGGGAGAGCCGTTGTAAGGCGGCAGAC
TTTGCTCATGTTACCGATGCTATTCGGAAGAACGGCAACTAAGCTGCCGGGTTTGAAACACGGATGATCT
CGCGGAGGGTAGCATGTTGATTGTAACGATGACAGAGCGTTGCTGCCTGTGATCACCGCGGTTTCAAAAT
CGGCTCCGTCGATACTATGTTATACGCCAACTTTGAAAACAACTTTGAAAAAGCTGTTTTCTGGTATTTA
AGGTTTTAGAATGCAAGGAACAGTGAATTGGAGTTCGTCTTGTTATAATTAGCTTCTTGGGGTATCTTTA
AATACTGTAGAAAAGAGGAAGGAAATAATAAATGGCTAAAATGAGAATATCACCGGAATTGAAAAAACTG
ATCGAAAAATACCGCTGCGTAAAAGATACGGAAGGAATGTCTCCTGCTAAGGTATATAAGCTGGTGGGAG
AAAATGAAAACCTATATTTAAAAATGACGGACAGCCGGTATAAAGGGACCACCTATGATGTGGAACGGGA
AAAGGACATGATGCTATGGCTGGAAGGAAAGCTGCCTGTTCCAAAGGTCCTGCACTTTGAACGGCATGAT
GGCTGGAGCAATCTGCTCATGAGTGAGGCCGATGGCGTCCTTTGCTCGGAAGAGTATGAAGATGAACAAA
GCCCTGAAAAGATTATCGAGCTGTATGCGGAGTGCATCAGGCTCTTTCACTCCATCGACATATCGGATTG
TCCCTATACGAATAGCTTAGACAGCCGCTTAGCCGAATTGGATTACTTACTGAATAACGATCTGGCCGAT
GTGGATTGCGAAAACTGGGAAGAAGACACTCCATTTAAAGATCCGCGCGAGCTGTATGATTTTTTAAAGA
CGGAAAAGCCCGAAGAGGAACTTGTCTTTTCCCACGGCGACCTGGGAGACAGCAACATCTTTGTGAAAGA
TGGCAAAGTAAGTGGCTTTATTGATCTTGGGAGAAGCGGCAGGGCGGACAAGTGGTATGACATTGCCTTC
TGCGTCCGGTCGATCAGGGAGGATATCGGGGAAGAACAGTATGTCGAGCTATTTTTTGACTTACTGGGGA
TCAAGCCTGATTGGGAGAAAATAAAATATTATATTTTACTGGATGAATTGTTTTAGTACCTAGAATGCAT
GACCAAAATCCCTTAACGTGAGTTTTCGTTCCACTGAGCGTCAGACCCCGTAGAAAAGATCAAAGGATCT
TCTTGAGATCCTTTTTTTCTGCGCGTAATCTGCTGCTTGCAAACAAAAAAACCACCGCTACCAGCGGTGG
TTTGTTTGCCGGATCAAGAGCTACCAACTCTTTTTCCGAAGGTAACTGGCTTCAGCAGAGCGCAGATACC
AAATACTGTCCTTCTAGTGTAGCCGTAGTTAGGCCACCACTTCAAGAACTCTGTAGCACCGCCTACATAC
CTCGCTCTGCTAATCCTGTTACCAGTGGCTGCTGCCAGTGGCGATAAGTCGTGTCTTACCGGGTTGGACT
CAAGACGATAGTTACCGGATAAGGCGCAGCGGTCGGGCTGAACGGGGGGTTCGTGCACACAGCCCAGCTT
GGAGCGAACGACCTACACCGAACTGAGATACCTACAGCGTGAGCTATGAGAAAGCGCCACGCTTCCCGAA
GGGAGAAAGGCGGACAGGTATCCGGTAAGCGGCAGGGTCGGAACAGGAGAGCGCACGAGGGAGCTTCCAG
GGGGAAACGCCTGGTATCTTTATAGTCCTGTCGGGTTTCGCCACCTCTGACTTGAGCGTCGATTTTTGTG
ATGCTCGTCAGGGGGGCGGAGCCTATGGAAAAACGCCAGCAACGCGGCCTTTTTACGGTTCCTGGCCTTT
TGCTGGCCTTTTGCTCACATGTTCTTTCCTGCGTTATCCCCTGATTCTGTGGATAACCGTATTACCGCCT
TTGAGTGAGCTGATACCGCTCGCCGCAGCCGAACGACCGAGCGCAGCGAGTCAGTGAGCGAGGAAGCGGA
AGAGCGCCTGATGCGGTATTTTCTCCTTACGCATCTGTGCGGTATTTCACACCGCATATGGTGCACTCTC
AGTACAATCTGCTCTGATGCCGCATAGTTAAGCCAGTATACACTCCGCTATCGCTACGTGACTGGGTCAT
GGCTGCGCCCCGACACCCGCCAACACCCGCTGACGCGCCCTGACGGGCTTGTCTGCTCCCGGCATCCGCT
TACAGACAAGCTGTGACCGTCTCCGGGAGCTGCATGTGTCAGAGGTTTTCACCGTCATCACCGAAACGCG
CGAGGCAGGGTGCCTTGATGTGGGCGCCGGCGGTCGAGTGGCGACGGCGCGGCTTGTCCGCGCCCTGGTA
GATTGCCTGGCCGTAGGCCAGCCATTTTTGAGCGGCCAGCGGCCGCGATAGGCCGACGCGAAGCGGCGGG
GCGTAGGGAGCGCAGCGACCGAAGGGTAGGCGCTTTTTGCAGCTCTTCGGCTGTGCGCTGGCCAGACAGT
TATGCACAGGCCAGGCGGGTTTTAAGAGTTTTAATAAGTTTTAAAGAGTTTTAGGCGGAAAAATCGCCTT
TTTTCTCTTTTATATCAGTCACTTACATGTGTGACCGGTTCCCAATGTACGGCTTTGGGTTCCCAATGTA
CGGGTTCCGGTTCCCAATGTACGGCTTTGGGTTCCCAATGTACGTGCTATCCACAGGAAACAGACCTTTT
CGACCTTTTTCCCCTGCTAGGGCAATTTGCCCTAGCATCTGCTCCGTACATTAGGAACCGGCGGATGCTT
CGCCCTCGATCAGGTTGCGGTAGCGCATGACTAGGATCGGGCCAGCCTGCCCCGCCTCCTCCTTCAAATC
GTACTCCGGCAGGTCATTTGACCCGATCAGCTTGCGCACGGTGAAACAGAACTTCTTGAACTCTCCGGCG
CTGCCACTGCGTTCGTAGATCGTCTTGAACAACCATCTGGCTTCTGCCTTGCCTGCGGCGCGGCGTGCCA
GGCGGTAGAGAAAACGGCCGATGCCGGGATCGATCAAAAAGTAATCGGGGTGAACCGTCAGCACGTCCGG
GTTCTTGCCTTCTGTGATCTCGCGGTACATCCAATCAGCTAGCTCGATCTCGATGTACTCCGGCCGCCCG
GTTTCGCTCTTTACGATCTTGTAGCGGCTAATCAAGGCTTCACCCTCGGATACCGTCACCAGGCGGCCGT
TCTTGGCCTTCTTCGTACGCTGCATGGCAACGTGCGTGGTGTTTAACCGAATGCAGGTTTCTACCAGGTC
GTCTTTCTGCTTTCCGCCATCGGCTCGCCGGCAGAACTTGAGTACGTCCGCAACGTGTGGACGGAACACG
CGGCCGGGCTTGTCTCCCTTCCCTTCCCGGTATCGGTTCATGGATTCGGTTAGATGGGAAACCGCCATCA
GTACCAGGTCGTAATCCCACACACTGGCCATGCCGGCCGGCCCTGCGGAAACCTCTACGTGCCCGTCTGG
AAGCTCGTAGCGGATCACCTCGCCAGCTCGTCGGTCACGCTTCGACAGACGGAAAACGGCCACGTCCATG
ATGCTGCGACTATCGCGGGTGCCCACGTCATAGAGCATCGGAACGAAAAAATCTGGTTGCTCGTCGCCCT
TGGGCGGCTTCCTAATCGACGGCGCACCGGCTGCCGGCGGTTGCCGGGATTCTTTGCGGATTCGATCAGC
GGCCGCTTGCCACGATTCACCGGGGCGTGCTTCTGCCTCGATGCGTTGCCGCTGGGCGGCCTGCGCGGCC
TTCAACTTCTCCACCAGGTCATCACCCAGCGCCGCGCCGATTTGTACCGGGCCGGATGGTTTGCGACCGC
TCACGCCGATTCCTCGGGCTTGGGGGTTCCAGTGCCATTGCAGGGCCGGCAGGCAACCCAGCCGCTTACG
CCTGGCCAACCGCCCGTTCCTCCACACATGGGGCATTCCACGGCGTCGGTGCCTGGTTGTTCTTGATTTT
CCATGCCGCCTCCTTTAGCCGCTAAAATTCATCTACTCATTTATTCATTTGCTCATTTACTCTGGTAGCT
GCGCGATGTATTCAGATAGCAGCTCGGTAATGGTCTTGCCTTGGCGTACCGCGTACATCTTCAGCTTGGT
GTGATCCTCCGCCGGCAACTGAAAGTTGACCCGCTTCATGGCTGGCGTGTCTGCCAGGCTGGCCAACGTT
GCAGCCTTGCTGCTGCGTGCGCTCGGACGGCCGGCACTTAGCGTGTTTGTGCTTTTGCTCATTTTCTCTT
TACCTCATTAACTCAAATGAGTTTTGATTTAATTTCAGCGGCCAGCGCCTGGACCTCGCGGGCAGCGTCG
CCCTCGGGTTCTGATTCAAGAACGGTTGTGCCGGCGGCGGCAGTGCCTGGGTAGCTCACGCGCTGCGTGA
TACGGGACTCAAGAATGGGCAGCTCGTACCCGGCCAGCGCCTCGGCAACCTCACCGCCGATGCGCGTGCC
TTTGATCGCCCGCGACACGACAAAGGCCGCTTGTAGCCTTCCATCCGTGACCTCAATGCGCTGCTTAACC
AGCTCCACCAGGTCGGCGGTGGCCCATATGTCGTAAGGGCTTGGCTGCACCGGAATCAGCACGAAGTCGG
CTGCCTTGATCGCGGACACAGCCAAGTCCGCCGCCTGGGGCGCTCCGTCGATCACTACGAAGTCGCGCCG
GCCGATGGCCTTCACGTCGCGGTCAATCGTCGGGCGGTCGATGCCGACAACGGTTAGCGGTTGATCTTCC
CGCACGGCCGCCCAATCGCGGGCACTGCCCTGGGGATCGGAATCGACTAACAGAACATCGGCCCCGGCGA
GTTGCAGGGCGCGGGCTAGATGGGTTGCGATGGTCGTCTTGCCTGACCCGCCTTTCTGGTTAAGTACAGC
GATAACCTTCATGCGTTCCCCTTGCGTATTTGTTTATTTACTCATCGCATCATATACGCAGCGACCGCAT
GACGCAAGCTGTTTTACTCAAATACACATCACCTTTTTAGACGGCGGCGCTCGGTTTCTTCAGCGGCCAA
GCTGGCCGGCCAGGCCGCCAGCTTGGCATCAGACAAACCGGCCAGGATTTCATGCAGCCGCACGGTTGAG
ACGTGCGCGGGCGGCTCGAACACGTACCCGGCCGCGATCATCTCCGCCTCGATCTCTTCGGTAATGAAAA
ACGGTTCGTCCTGGCCGTCCTGGTGCGGTTTCATGCTTGTTCCTCTTGGCGTTCATTCTCGGCGGCCGCC
AGGGCGTCGGCCTCGGTCAATGCGTCCTCACGGAAGGCACCGCGCCGCCTGGCCTCGGTGGGCGTCACTT
CCTCGCTGCGCTCAAGTGCGCGGTACAGGGTCGAGCGATGCACGCCAAGCAGTGCAGCCGCCTCTTTCAC
GGTGCGGCCTTCCTGGTCGATCAGCTCGCGGGCGTGCGCGATCTGTGCCGGGGTGAGGGTAGGGCGGGGG
CCAAACTTCACGCCTCGGGCCTTGGCGGCCTCGCGCCCGCTCCGGGTGCGGTCGATGATTAGGGAACGCT
CGAACTCGGCAATGCCGGCGAACACGGTCAACACCATGCGGCCGGCCGGCGTGGTGGTGTCGGCCCACGG
CTCTGCCAGGCTACGCAGGCCCGCGCCGGCCTCCTGGATGCGCTCGGCAATGTCCAGTAGGTCGCGGGTG
CTGCGGGCCAGGCGGTCTAGCCTGGTCACTGTCACAACGTCGCCAGGGCGTAGGTGGTCAAGCATCCTGG
CCAGCTCCGGGCGGTCGCGCCTGGTGCCGGTGATCTTCTCGGAAAACAGCTTGGTGCAGCCGGCCGCGTG
CAGTTCGGCCCGTTGGTTGGTCAAGTCCTGGTCGTCGGTGCTGACGCGGGCATAGCCCAGCAGGCCAGCG
GCGGCGCTCTTGTTCATGGCGTAATGTCTCCGGTTCTAGTCGCAAGTATT
